Addgene plasmid #29614: 303Gal-FUS
Depositing lab: Aaron Gitler. Depositing organization: University of Pennsylvania. Publication: Molecular determinants and genetic modifiers of aggregation and toxicity for the ALS disease protein FUS/TLS. Sun Z, Diaz Z, Fang X, Hart MP, Chesi A, Shorter J, Gitler AD. PLoS Biol. 2011 Apr;9(4):e1000614. doi: 10.1371/journal.pbio.1000614. Epub 2011 Apr 26. PubMed 21541367.
Backbone
  Vector backbone: pAG303Gal-ccdB
  Backbone manufacturer: Susan Lindquist (Addgene plasmid # 14133)
  Backbone size w/o insert (bp): 6843
  Vector type: Yeast Expression
  Selectable markers: HIS3
Growth in bacteria
  Bacterial resistance: Ampicillin, 100 μg/mL
  Growth temperature: 37°C
  Growth strain: ccdB Survival
  Growth instructions: ccdB Survival
  Copy number: Unknown
Gene/Insert
  Gene/Insert name: FUS (alt names: TLS; fused in sarcoma; translocated in liposarcoma)
  Species: H. sapiens (human)
  Insert size (bp): 1578
  Entrez Gene: FUS (a.k.a. ALS6, ETM4, FUS1, HNRNPP2, POMP75, TLS, altFUS)
  Cloning method: Restriction Enzyme
  Sequencing primers: 5′ n/a
Terms and licenses: Academic/Nonprofit Terms; Industry Terms: Not Available to Industry
How to cite: 303Gal-FUS was a gift from Aaron Gitler (Addgene plasmid # 29614 ; http://n2t.net/addgene:29614 ; RRID:Addgene_29614)
