[The description below was written by a language model from this plasmid's Addgene catalogue record.]
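Description:
303Gal-FUS is a yeast expression plasmid carrying the human FUS gene (also known as TLS, fused in sarcoma/translocated in liposarcoma) in the pAG303Gal-ccdB backbone, a member of the Gateway-compatible pAG yeast vector series. The backbone is about 6.8 kb without insert and the FUS insert is about 1.6 kb, consistent with a full-length coding sequence. In this vector family the "303" designation indicates a pRS303-type integrating plasmid, which lacks a yeast replication origin and is maintained by integration into the genome. "Gal" indicates a galactose-inducible GAL1 promoter. The record does not list the promoter or any feature annotation explicitly, so these points rest on the backbone name. Selection in yeast is by the HIS3 auxotrophic marker, and the plasmid is propagated in E. coli under ampicillin selection. No epitope tag or fluorescent fusion is recorded.

Two catalogue details sit oddly together. The parental vector carries a ccdB counterselection cassette that is normally replaced by the insert through Gateway recombination, yet the cloning method is listed as restriction enzyme. A ccdB-resistant bacterial strain is also listed for growth, which would not usually be needed once the cassette has been replaced. The record does not resolve this.

The associated publication concerns the molecular determinants and genetic modifiers of aggregation and toxicity of FUS, a protein implicated in amyotrophic lateral sclerosis. The construct therefore serves to express human FUS in budding yeast, most likely in an inducible manner, as a model for studying its aggregation and toxicity and for testing genetic modifiers of these phenotypes.
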