>Addgene plasmid #29614 | 303Gal-FUS | addgene partial sequence | sequence record 35058 | 29614 with CYC1
GGTATGATAGCTTGATATCGAATTCCTGCAGCCCATCACCACTTTGTACAAGAAAGCTGGGTCCTAATAC
GGCCTCTCCCTGCGATCCTGTCTGTGCTCACCCCTGGAATCCATCTTGCCAGGGCCAAAGCCACCTCTGT
CCCCACCACCCCGGCCCCCTCGGAAGCCTCCACGGTCCCCGCCGCGGCCCCGGTAGCCGCCTCGATCATA
GCCTCCTCTGCCACCACGACGATCATCCCCGTAGTTACCCCCCATGTGAGAGCCACCTGGTCCCCCTCCT
GGGCCATCTGGTTTAGGGGCCTTACACTGGTTGCATTCATTCCTCCAAGAGAAGTTCATATTCTCACAGG
TGGGATTAGGACACTTCCAGTCACCAGCTCGCTGCTGTCCTCCACCGCCACCACCTCCACTGGGAAATCC
TCCTCGGCCACCACCACCACTGCCACCACCTCCATAGCCTCCACGGCCCATGGGTCCTCCTCGCCCTCGG
CCTCCACGACCATTGCCACCACCCCGATTAAAGTCTGCCCGGCGAGTAGCAAATGAGACCTTGATAGGAT
TTCCGGAGAATTCTTTACCATCAAACCAGTCAATAGCTGCTTTAGCTGAAGGTGGGTCATCAAAAGAGAC
CGTTGCCTCTCCCTTCAGCTTGCCAGTTTCCCTGTCTGTGTACAAATTAATCATGGGCTGTCCCGTTTTC
TTGTTTGTCTTAATAATACCAATCTGCTTGAAGTAATCAGCCACAGACTCAATTGTAACATTCTCACCCA
GGCCTTGCACAAAGATGGTGTTGTTGTCTGAATTATCCTGTTCGGAGTCATGACGTGATCCTTGGTCCCG
AGGGCCACCAAATTTATTGAAGCCACCACGGTCACTTTCGGCCCATGCAACCTCTG
