>Addgene plasmid #29614 | 303Gal-FUS | addgene partial sequence | sequence record 35059 | 29614 with GAL1
TCTAGAACTAGTGGATCCCCCATCACAAGTTTGTACAAAAAAGCAGGCTCCACCATGGCCTCAAACGATT
ATACCCAACAAGCAACCCAAAGCTATGGGGCCTACCCCACCCAGCCCGGGCAGGGCTATTCCCAGCAGAG
CAGTCAGCCCTACGGACAGCAGAGTTACAGTGGTTATAGCCAGTCCACGGACACTTCAGGCTATGGCCAG
AGCAGCTATTCTTCTTATGGCCAGAGCCAGAACACAGGCTATGGAACTCAGTCAACTCCCCAGGGATATG
GCTCGACTGGCGGCTATGGCAGTAGCCAGAGCTCCCAATCGTCTTACGGGCAGCAGTCCTCCTATCCTGG
CTATGGCCAGCAGCCAGCTCCCAGCAGCACCTCGGGAAGTTACGGTAGCAGTTCTCAGAGCAGCAGCTAT
GGGCAGCCCCAGAGTGGGAGCTACAGCCAGCAGCCTAGCTATGGTGGACAGCAGCAAAGCTATGGACAGC
AGCAAAGCTATAATCCCCCTCAGGGCTATGGACAGCAGAACCAGTACAACAGCAGCAGTGGTGGTGGAGG
TGGAGGTGGAGGTGGAGGTAACTATGGCCAAGATCAATCCTCCATGAGTAGTGGTGGTGGCAGTGGTGGC
GGTTATGGCAATCAAGACCAGAGTGGTGGAGGTGGCAGCGGTGGCTATGGACAGCAGGACCGTGGAGGCC
GCGGCAGGGGTGGCAGTGGTGGCGGCGGCGGCGGCGGCGGTGGTGGTTACAACCGCAGCAGTGGTGGCTA
TGAACCCAGAGGTCGTGGAGGTGGCCGTGGAGGCAGAGGTGGCATGGGCGGAAGTGACCGTGGTGGCTTC
AATAAATTTGGTGGCCCTCGGGACCAAGGATCACGTCA
